Addgene plasmid #197184: pCytERM-iRFP682-N1
Purpose: Expresses the fusion protein of CytERM-iRFP682 in mammalian cells
Depositing lab: Kiryl Piatkevich. Depositing organization: Westlake University. Publication: Quantitative assessment of near-infrared fluorescent proteins. Zhang H, Papadaki S, Sun X, Wang X, Drobizhev M, Yao L, Rehbock M, Koster RW, Wu L, Namikawa K, Piatkevich KD. Nat Methods. 2023 Sep 4. doi: 10.1038/s41592-023-01975-z. PubMed 37666982.
Backbone
  Vector backbone: pN1
  Vector type: Mammalian Expression
Growth in bacteria
  Bacterial resistance: Kanamycin, 50 μg/mL
  Growth temperature: 37°C
  Growth strain: NEB Stable
  Copy number: High Copy
Gene/Insert
  Gene/Insert name: CytERM-iRFP682
  Species: M. musculus (mouse)
  Cloning method: Gibson Cloning
Terms and licenses: Academic/Nonprofit Terms; Industry Terms: Not Available to Industry
Depositor comments: Please visit https://www.researchsquare.com/article/rs-797586/v1 for preprint.
How to cite: pCytERM-iRFP682-N1 was a gift from Kiryl Piatkevich (Addgene plasmid # 197184 ; http://n2t.net/addgene:197184 ; RRID:Addgene_197184)
