[The description below was written by a language model from this plasmid's Addgene catalogue record and pLannotate feature annotations shown in this document.]
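Description:
pCytERM-iRFP682-N1 is a 5,037-nt mammalian expression plasmid built on an N1-type backbone (pN1), in which the protein of interest sits upstream of a fluorescent protein. It is propagated in bacteria through a high-copy ColE1/pUC-type origin and selected with kanamycin. The single NeoR/KanR gene (aminoglycoside phosphotransferase from Tn5) is preceded by both a bacterial bla promoter and the SV40 enhancer/early promoter and is followed by an HSV TK polyadenylation signal, so the same marker can also confer G418 resistance in mammalian cells. An f1 origin is present as well. The short ble, bGH poly(A) and SV40 large T antigen fragments called by the annotation software appear to be backbone remnants rather than functional parts.

The expression cassette is driven by the human CMV immediate early enhancer and promoter and terminated by the SV40 poly(A) signal. It encodes a short N-terminal segment annotated as a fragment of rabbit cytochrome P450 2C1 (the CytERM element), joined through residual polylinker sequence to iRFP682. This is a near-infrared fluorescent protein derived from a Rhodopseudomonas palustris bacteriophytochrome, and it needs biliverdin as its chromophore. The catalogue entry lists the insert species as mouse, which does not match the rabbit and bacterial origins assigned in the feature table. CytERM is generally used as an anchor that displays a fused protein on the cytoplasmic face of the endoplasmic reticulum membrane. Such fusions are commonly used to judge a fluorescent protein's tendency to oligomerise in cells, because oligomerising tags reorganise the ER. That use fits the associated study, a quantitative comparison of near-infrared fluorescent proteins, although the record itself states only that the plasmid expresses the CytERM-iRFP682 fusion in mammalian cells.
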