Features (pLannotate 1.2.2; 16 found; start..end, strand, type, name):
     61..364     +  enhancer       CMV enhancer: human cytomegalovirus immediate early enhancer
    365..568     +  promoter       CMV promoter: human cytomegalovirus (CMV) immediate early promoter
    591..614     +  misc_feature   MCS (fragment): multiple cloning site
    615..701     +  CDS            CYP2C1 (fragment): CP2C1_RABIT - Experimental evidence at protein level: Swiss-Prot protein existence level 1. Cytochromes P450 are a group of heme-thiolate monooxygenases. In liver microsomes, this enzyme is involved in an NADPH-dependent electron transport pathway. It oxidizes a variety of structurally unrelated compounds, including steroids, fatty acids, and xenobiotics. From Oryctolagus cuniculus (Rabbit).
    696..739     +  misc_feature   MCS (fragment): multiple cloning site
    753..1700    +  CDS            iRFP682: iRFP682 is a basic (constitutively fluorescent) near ir fluorescent protein published in 2013, derived from Rhodopseudomonas palustris. It has low acid sensitivity. It requires the cofactor biliverdin for fluorescence.
   1719..1802    +  CDS            large T antigen (fragment): large T antigen from SV40 (simian virus 40)
   1825..1946    +  polyA_signal   SV40 poly(A) signal: SV40 polyadenylation signal
   1980..2408    -  rep_origin     f1 ori (sequence partly withheld): f1 bacteriophage origin of replication; arrow indicates direction of (+) strand synthesis
   2435..2539    +  promoter       AmpR promoter: bla
   2541..2898    +  promoter       SV40 promoter: SV40 enhancer and early promoter
   2933..3727    +  CDS            NeoR/KanR: aminoglycoside phosphotransferase from Tn5; aph(3')-II (or nptII); confers resistance to neomycin, kanamycin, and G418 (Geneticin®)
   3748..3900    +  CDS            ble (fragment): BLE_KLEPN - Experimental evidence at protein level: Swiss-Prot protein existence level 1. Binding protein with a strong affinity to the bleomycin family of antibiotics. Binds to CL990; an antimitotic-antibiotic compound. From Klebsiella pneumoniae.
   3959..4006    +  polyA_signal   HSV TK poly(A) signal: herpes simplex virus thymidine kinase polyadenylation signal (Cole and Stacy, 1985)
   4097..4113    -  polyA_signal   bGH poly(A) signal (fragment): bovine growth hormone polyadenylation signal
   4335..4923    +  rep_origin     ori: high-copy-number ColE1/pMB1/pBR322/pUC origin of replication
>Addgene plasmid #197184 | pCytERM-iRFP682-N1 | addgene full sequence | sequence record 410653 | Addgene NGS Result
TAGTTATTAATAGTAATCAATTACGGGGTCATTAGTTCATAGCCCATATATGGAGTTCCGCGTTACATAA
CTTACGGTAAATGGCCCGCCTGGCTGACCGCCCAACGACCCCCGCCCATTGACGTCAATAATGACGTATG
TTCCCATAGTAACGCCAATAGGGACTTTCCATTGACGTCAATGGGTGGAGTATTTACGGTAAACTGCCCA
CTTGGCAGTACATCAAGTGTATCATATGCCAAGTACGCCCCCTATTGACGTCAATGACGGTAAATGGCCC
GCCTGGCATTATGCCCAGTACATGACCTTATGGGACTTTCCTACTTGGCAGTACATCTACGTATTAGTCA
TCGCTATTACCATGGTGATGCGGTTTTGGCAGTACATCAATGGGCGTGGATAGCGGTTTGACTCACGGGG
ATTTCCAAGTCTCCACCCCATTGACGTCAATGGGAGTTTGTTTTGGCACCAAAATCAACGGGACTTTCCA
AAATGTCGTAACAACTCCGCCCCATTGACGCAAATGGGCGGTAGGCGTGTACGGTGGGAGGTCTATATAA
GCAGAGCTGGTTTAGTGAACCGTCAGATCCGCTAGCGCTACCGGACTCAGATCTATGGACCCTGTGGTGG
TGCTGGGGCTCTGTCTCTCCTGTTTGCTTCTCCTTTCACTCTGGAAACAGAGCTATGGGGGAGGGAAGCT
TCGAATTCTGCAGTCGACGGTACCGCGGGCCCGGGATCCACCGGTCGCCACCATGGCGGAAGGATCCGTC
GCCAGGCAGCCTGACCTCTTGACCTGCGACGATGAGCCGATCCATATCCCCGGTGCCATCCAACCGCATG
GACTGCTGCTCGCCCTCGCCGCCGACATGACGATCGTTGCCGGCAGCGACAACCTTCCCGAACTCACCGG
ACTGGCGATCGGCGCCCTGATCGGCCGCTCTGCGGCCGATGTCTTCGACTCGGAGACGCACAACCGTCTG
ACGATCGCCTTGGCCGAGCCCGGGGCGGCCGTCGGAGCACCGATCACTGTCGGCTTCACGATGCGAAAGG
ACGCAGGCTTCATCGGCTCCTGGCATCGCCATGATCAGCTCATCTTCCTCGAGCTCGAGCCTCCCCAGCG
GGACGTCGCCGAGCCGCAGGCGTTCTTCCGCCGCACCAACAGCGCCATCCGCCGCCTGCAGGCCGCCGAA
ACCTTGGAAAGCGCCTGCGCCGCCGCGGCGCAAGAGGTGCGGAAGATTACCGGCTTCGATCGGGTGATGA
TCTATCGCTTCGCCTCCGACTTCAGCGGGGTGGTGATCGCAGAGGATCGATGCGCCGAGGTCGAGTCAAA
ACTAGGCCTGCACTATCCTGCCTCAGCGGTGCCGGCGCAGGCCCGTCGGCTCTATACCATCAACCCGGTA
CGGATCATTCCCGATATCAATTATCGGCCGGTGCCGGTCACCCCAGACCTCAATCCGGTCACCGGGCGGC
CGATTGATCTTAGCTTCGCCATCCTGCGCAGCGTCTCGCCCTGCCATTTGGAGTTCATGCGCAACATAGG
CATGCACGGCACGATGTCGATCTCGATTTTGCGCGGCGAGCGACTGTGGGGATTGATCGTTTGCCATCAC
CGAACGCCGTACTACGTCGATCTCGATGGCCGCCAAGCCTGCGAGCTAGTCGCCCAGGTTCTGGCCTGGC
AGATCGGCGTGATGGAAGAGTAAGCGGCCGCGACTCTAGATCATAATCAGCCATACCACATTTGTAGAGG
TTTTACTTGCTTTAAAAAACCTCCCACACCTCCCCCTGAACCTGAAACATAAAATGAATGCAATTGTTGT
TGTTAACTTGTTTATTGCAGCTTATAATGGTTACAAATAAAGCAATAGCATCACAAATTTCACAAATAAA
GCATTTTTTTCACTGCATTCTAGTTGTGGTTTGTCCAAACTCATCAATGTATCTTAAGGCGTAAATTGTA
AGCGTTAATATTTTGTTAAAATTCGCGTTAAATTTTTGTTAAATCAGCTCATTTTTTAACCAATAGGCCG
AAATCGGCAAAATCCCTTATAAATCAAAAGAATAGACCGAGATAGGGT
[37 nt withheld, positions 2079-2115]
AAAGAACGTGGACTCCAACGTCAAAGG
[49 nt withheld, positions 2143-2191]
T
[91 nt withheld, positions 2193-2283]
G
[124 nt withheld, positions 2285-2408]
CAGGTGGCACTTTTCGGGGAAATGTGCGCGGAACCCCTATTTGTTTATTTTTCTAAATACATTCAAATAT
GTATCCGCTCATGAGACAATAACCCTGATAAATGCTTCAATAATATTGAAAAAGGAAGAGTCCTGAGGCG
GAAAGAACCAGCTGTGGAATGTGTGTCAGTTAGGGTGTGGAAAGTCCCCAGGCTCCCCAGCAGGCAGAAG
TATGCAAAGCATGCATCTCAATTAGTCAGCAACCAGGTGTGGAAAGTCCCCAGGCTCCCCAGCAGGCAGA
AGTATGCAAAGCATGCATCTCAATTAGTCAGCAACCATAGTCCCGCCCCTAACTCCGCCCATCCCGCCCC
TAACTCCGCCCAGTTCCGCCCATTCTCCGCCCCATGGCTGACTAATTTTTTTTATTTATGCAGAGGCCGA
GGCCGCCTCGGCCTCTGAGCTATTCCAGAAGTAGTGAGGAGGCTTTTTTGGAGGCCTAGGCTTTTGCAAA
GATCGATCAAGAGACAGGATGAGGATCGTTTCGCATGATTGAACAAGATGGATTGCACGCAGGTTCTCCG
GCCGCTTGGGTGGAGAGGCTATTCGGCTATGACTGGGCACAACAGACAATCGGCTGCTCTGATGCCGCCG
TGTTCCGGCTGTCAGCGCAGGGGCGCCCGGTTCTTTTTGTCAAGACCGACCTGTCCGGTGCCCTGAATGA
ACTGCAAGACGAGGCAGCGCGGCTATCGTGGCTGGCCACGACGGGCGTTCCTTGCGCAGCTGTGCTCGAC
GTTGTCACTGAAGCGGGAAGGGACTGGCTGCTATTGGGCGAAGTGCCGGGGCAGGATCTCCTGTCATCTC
ACCTTGCTCCTGCCGAGAAAGTATCCATCATGGCTGATGCAATGCGGCGGCTGCATACGCTTGATCCGGC
TACCTGCCCATTCGACCACCAAGCGAAACATCGCATCGAGCGAGCACGTACTCGGATGGAAGCCGGTCTT
GTCGATCAGGATGATCTGGACGAAGAGCATCAGGGGCTCGCGCCAGCCGAACTGTTCGCCAGGCTCAAGG
CGAGCATGCCCGACGGCGAGGATCTCGTCGTGACCCATGGCGATGCCTGCTTGCCGAATATCATGGTGGA
AAATGGCCGCTTTTCTGGATTCATCGACTGTGGCCGGCTGGGTGTGGCGGACCGCTATCAGGACATAGCG
TTGGCTACCCGTGATATTGCTGAAGAGCTTGGCGGCGAATGGGCTGACCGCTTCCTCGTGCTTTACGGTA
TCGCCGCTCCCGATTCGCAGCGCATCGCCTTCTATCGCCTTCTTGACGAGTTCTTCTGAGCGGGACTCTG
GGGTTCGAAATGACCGACCAAGCGACGCCCAACCTGCCATCACGAGATTTCGATTCCACCGCCGCCTTCT
ATGAAAGGTTGGGCTTCGGAATCGTTTTCCGGGACGCCGGCTGGATGATCCTCCAGCGCGGGGATCTCAT
GCTGGAGTTCTTCGCCCACCCTAGGGGGAGGCTAACTGAAACACGGAAGGAGACAATACCGGAAGGAACC
CGCGCTATGACGGCAATAAAAAGACAGAATAAAACGCACGGTGTTGGGTCGTTTGTTCATAAACGCGGGG
TTCGGTCCCAGGGCTGGCACTCTGTCGATACCCCACCGAGACCCCATTGGGGCCAATACGCCCGCGTTTC
TTCCTTTTCCCCACCCCACCCCCCAAGTTCGGGTGAAGGCCCAGGGCTCGCAGCCAACGTCGGGGCGGCA
GGCCCTGCCATAGCCTCAGGTTACTCATATATACTTTAGATTGATTTAAAACTTCATTTTTAATTTAAAA
GGATCTAGGTGAAGATCCTTTTTGATAATCTCATGACCAAAATCCCTTAACGTGAGTTTTCGTTCCACTG
AGCGTCAGACCCCGTAGAAAAGATCAAAGGATCTTCTTGAGATCCTTTTTTTCTGCGCGTAATCTGCTGC
TTGCAAACAAAAAAACCACCGCTACCAGCGGTGGTTTGTTTGCCGGATCAAGAGCTACCAACTCTTTTTC
CGAAGGTAACTGGCTTCAGCAGAGCGCAGATACCAAATACTGTTCTTCTAGTGTAGCCGTAGTTAGGCCA
CCACTTCAAGAACTCTGTAGCACCGCCTACATACCTCGCTCTGCTAATCCTGTTACCAGTGGCTGCTGCC
AGTGGCGATAAGTCGTGTCTTACCGGGTTGGACTCAAGACGATAGTTACCGGATAAGGCGCAGCGGTCGG
GCTGAACGGGGGGTTCGTGCACACAGCCCAGCTTGGAGCGAACGACCTACACCGAACTGAGATACCTACA
GCGTGAGCTATGAGAAAGCGCCACGCTTCCCGAAGGGAGAAAGGCGGACAGGTATCCGGTAAGCGGCAGG
GTCGGAACAGGAGAGCGCACGAGGGAGCTTCCAGGGGGAAACGCCTGGTATCTTTATAGTCCTGTCGGGT
TTCGCCACCTCTGACTTGAGCGTCGATTTTTGTGATGCTCGTCAGGGGGGCGGAGCCTATGGAAAAACGC
CAGCAACGCGGCCTTTTTACGGTTCCTGGCCTTTTGCTGGCCTTTTGCTCACATGTTCTTTCCTGCGTTA
TCCCCTGATTCTGTGGATAACCGTATTACCGCCATGCAT
